Addgene plasmid #206957: pCDNA3.1-spikeRBD::∆ACE2 SURF
Purpose: Fluorescent reporter of the interaction between SARS-CoV-2 spike and human ACE2
Depositing lab: Xiaokun Shu. Depositing organization: University of California, San Francisco (UCSF). Publication: Fluorogenic reporter enables identification of compounds that inhibit SARS-CoV-2. Yang J, Xiao Y, Lidsky PV, Wu CT, Bonser LR, Peng S, Garcia-Knight MA, Tassetto M, Chung CI, Li X, Nakayama T, Lee IT, Nayak JV, Ghias K, Hargett KL, Shoichet BK, Erle DJ, Jackson PK, Andino R, Shu X. Nat Microbiol. 2023 Jan;8(1):121-134. doi: 10.1038/s41564-022-01288-5. Epub 2023 Jan 5. PubMed 36604514.
Backbone
  Vector backbone: pcDNA3.1
  Backbone size w/o insert (bp): 5406
  Total vector size (bp): 9828
  Vector type: Mammalian Expression
  Selectable markers: Neomycin (select with G418)
Growth in bacteria
  Bacterial resistance: Ampicillin, 100 μg/mL
  Growth temperature: 37°C
  Growth strain: DH5alpha
  Copy number: High Copy
Gene/Insert 1
  Gene/Insert name: sars GU280_gp02, spike glycoprotein
  Species: SARS-CoV-2
  Insert size (bp): 669
  Mutation: RBD (319-541)
  Entrez Gene: S (a.k.a. GU280_gp02, spike glycoprotein)
  Promoter: CMV
  Tag / fusion protein: cSURF (C terminal on insert); mCherry (C terminal on insert)
  Cloning method: Restriction Enzyme; 5′ cloning site NheI (not destroyed); 3′ cloning site XhoI (not destroyed)
  Sequencing primers: 5′ TAATACGACTCACTATAGGG
Gene/Insert 2
  Gene/Insert name: ACE2
  Species: H. sapiens (human)
  Insert size (bp): 1796
  Mutation: 17-615
  Entrez Gene: ACE2 (a.k.a. ACEH)
  Tag / fusion protein: nSURF (N terminal on insert); mCherry (N terminal on insert)
  Cloning method: Restriction Enzyme; 5′ cloning site AscI (unknown if destroyed); 3′ cloning site NotI (not destroyed)
  Sequencing primers: 5′ GCTCAGTCCACCATTGAGGAACA; 3′ TAGAAGGCACAGTCGAGG
Terms and licenses: Academic/Nonprofit Terms; Industry Terms: Not Available to Industry
How to cite: pCDNA3.1-spikeRBD::∆ACE2 SURF was a gift from Xiaokun Shu (Addgene plasmid # 206957 ; http://n2t.net/addgene:206957 ; RRID:Addgene_206957)
