[The description below was written by a language model from this plasmid's Addgene catalogue record and pLannotate feature annotations shown in this document.]
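Description:
pCDNA3.1-spikeRBD::∆ACE2 SURF is a 9.8 kb mammalian expression plasmid built on the pcDNA3.1 backbone that encodes a fluorogenic reporter of the interaction between the SARS-CoV-2 spike protein and its human receptor ACE2. It is propagated in E. coli as a high-copy plasmid through a ColE1/pUC-type origin with ampicillin resistance (AmpR). An SV40 promoter-driven neo cassette with an SV40 poly(A) signal allows G418 selection in mammalian cells. An f1 origin and a T7 promoter upstream of the insert are standard backbone features.

The payload lies between the CMV enhancer/promoter and the bGH polyadenylation signal. In order, the annotated coding segments are the spike receptor-binding domain (residues 319–541), mCherry, a fragment of the bilirubin-dependent green fluorescent protein UnaG, a second UnaG fragment, a second mCherry, and a truncated ACE2 (residues 17–615, the ∆ACE2 of the name). The catalogue describes these as RBD carrying C-terminal mCherry and cSURF, and ACE2 carrying N-terminal nSURF and mCherry, so the two UnaG fragments appear to correspond to the split SURF halves. The implied design is that RBD–ACE2 binding brings the halves together to produce green fluorescence, with mCherry serving as a constitutive red signal for expression, although the record does not spell out this mechanism. Only one promoter and one poly(A) signal flank the cassette. A short unannotated gap separates the two UnaG fragments, and the record does not say whether it holds a linker, a self-cleaving peptide or some other element. According to the associated publication title, the reporter was used to identify compounds that inhibit SARS-CoV-2.
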