Features (pLannotate 1.2.2; 25 found; start..end, strand, type, name):
     28..80      -  misc_feature   bom (fragment): basis of mobility region from pBR322
    235..614     +  enhancer       CMV enhancer: human cytomegalovirus immediate early enhancer
    615..818     +  promoter       CMV promoter: human cytomegalovirus (CMV) immediate early promoter
    814..847     +  LTR            5' LTR (truncated) (fragment): truncated 5' long terminal repeat (LTR) from HIV-1
    863..881     +  promoter       T7 promoter: promoter for bacteriophage T7 RNA polymerase
    917..1585    +  CDS            S (fragment): SPIKE_SARS2 - Experimental evidence at protein level: Swiss-Prot protein existence level 1. [Spike glycoprotein]: May down-regulate host tetherin (BST2) by lysosomal degradation, thereby counteracting its antiviral activity. From Severe acute respiratory syndrome coronavirus 2 (2019-nCoV) (SARS-CoV-2).
   1634..2341    +  CDS            mCherry: mCherry is a basic (constitutively fluorescent) red fluorescent protein published in 2004, derived from Discosoma sp.. It is reported to be a very rapidly-maturing monomer with low acid sensitivity.
   2348..2512    +  CDS            UnaG (fragment): UnaG is a basic (constitutively fluorescent) green fluorescent protein published in 2013, derived from Anguilla japonica. It has low acid sensitivity. It requires the cofactor bilirubin for fluorescence.
   2573..2815    +  CDS            UnaG (fragment): UnaG is a basic (constitutively fluorescent) green fluorescent protein published in 2013, derived from Anguilla japonica. It has low acid sensitivity. It requires the cofactor bilirubin for fluorescence.
   2825..3532    +  CDS            mCherry: mCherry is a basic (constitutively fluorescent) red fluorescent protein published in 2004, derived from Discosoma sp.. It is reported to be a very rapidly-maturing monomer with low acid sensitivity.
   3539..5338    +  CDS            ACE2 (fragment): ACE2_HUMAN - Experimental evidence at protein level: Swiss-Prot protein existence level 1. [Isoform 2]: (Microbial infection) Non-functional as a receptor for human coronavirus SARS-CoV-2. From Homo sapiens (Human).
   5425..5649    +  polyA_signal   bGH poly(A) signal: bovine growth hormone polyadenylation signal
   5653..5674    +  promoter       SV40 promoter (fragment): SV40 enhancer and early promoter
   5695..6123    +  rep_origin     f1 ori (sequence partly withheld): f1 bacteriophage origin of replication; arrow indicates direction of (+) strand synthesis
   6137..6466    +  promoter       SV40 promoter: SV40 enhancer and early promoter
   6533..7324    +  CDS            neo: KKA2_KLEPN - Also known as kan, nptII. Experimental evidence at protein level: Swiss-Prot protein existence level 1. Resistance to kanamycin, neomycin, paromomycin, ribostamycin, butirosin and gentamicin B. From Klebsiella pneumoniae.
   7348..7506    +  CDS            ble (fragment): BLE_KLEPN - Experimental evidence at protein level: Swiss-Prot protein existence level 1. Binding protein with a strong affinity to the bleomycin family of antibiotics. Binds to CL990; an antimitotic-antibiotic compound. From Klebsiella pneumoniae.
   7501..7622    +  polyA_signal   SV40 poly(A) signal: SV40 polyadenylation signal
   7695..7711    -  protein_bind   lac operator: The lac repressor binds to the lac operator to inhibit transcription in E. coli. This inhibition can be relieved by adding lactose or isopropyl-β-D-thiogalactopyranoside (IPTG). lac repressor encoded by lacI
   7719..7749    -  promoter       lac promoter: promoter for the E. coli lac operon
   7764..7785    -  protein_bind   CAP binding site: CAP binding activates transcription in the presence of cAMP. E. coli catabolite activator protein
   7798..7890    -  CDS            lacI (fragment): lac repressor; lacI; The lac repressor binds to the lac operator to inhibit transcription in E. coli. This inhibition can be relieved by adding lactose or isopropyl-β-D-thiogalactopyranoside (IPTG).
   8073..8661    -  rep_origin     ori: high-copy-number ColE1/pMB1/pBR322/pUC origin of replication
   8832..9692    -  CDS            AmpR: β-lactamase; bla; confers resistance to ampicillin, carbenicillin, and related antibiotics
   9693..9797    -  promoter       AmpR promoter: bla
>Addgene plasmid #206957 | pCDNA3.1-spikeRBD::∆ACE2 SURF | addgene full sequence | sequence record 407303 | Addgene NGS Result
GACGGATCGGGAGATCTCCCGATCCCCTATGGTGCACTCTCAGTACAATCTGCTCTGATGCCGCATAGTT
AAGCCAGTATCTGCTCCCTGCTTGTGTGTTGGAGGTCGCTGAGTAGTGCGCGAGCAAAATTTAAGCTACA
ACAAGGCAAGGCTTGACCGACAATTGCATGAAGAATCTGCTTAGGGTTAGGCGTTTTGCGCTGCTTCGCG
ATGTACGGGCCAGATATACGCGTTGACATTGATTATTGACTAGTTATTAATAGTAATCAATTACGGGGTC
ATTAGTTCATAGCCCATATATGGAGTTCCGCGTTACATAACTTACGGTAAATGGCCCGCCTGGCTGACCG
CCCAACGACCCCCGCCCATTGACGTCAATAATGACGTATGTTCCCATAGTAACGCCAATAGGGACTTTCC
ATTGACGTCAATGGGTGGAGTATTTACGGTAAACTGCCCACTTGGCAGTACATCAAGTGTATCATATGCC
AAGTACGCCCCCTATTGACGTCAATGACGGTAAATGGCCCGCCTGGCATTATGCCCAGTACATGACCTTA
TGGGACTTTCCTACTTGGCAGTACATCTACGTATTAGTCATCGCTATTACCATGGTGATGCGGTTTTGGC
AGTACATCAATGGGCGTGGATAGCGGTTTGACTCACGGGGATTTCCAAGTCTCCACCCCATTGACGTCAA
TGGGAGTTTGTTTTGGCACCAAAATCAACGGGACTTTCCAAAATGTCGTAACAACTCCGCCCCATTGACG
CAAATGGGCGGTAGGCGTGTACGGTGGGAGGTCTATATAAGCAGAGCTCTCTGGCTAACTAGAGAACCCA
CTGCTTACTGGCTTATCGAAATTAATACGACTCACTATAGGGAGACCCAAGCTGGCTAGCTGAATTCGCC
ACCATGAGGGTACAACCTACGGAATCTATCGTACGCTTCCCGAATATCACTAACTTGTGTCCGTTCGGCG
AGGTTTTTAATGCGACCAGGTTTGCTTCCGTGTACGCCTGGAACAGGAAACGGATCTCCAATTGTGTCGC
CGATTACTCCGTCTTGTATAATTCAGCATCTTTCAGCACGTTTAAATGTTACGGAGTTTCCCCCACAAAA
TTGAATGACCTTTGCTTTACGAACGTCTACGCGGATTCATTTGTAATCCGGGGGGACGAAGTTAGGCAAA
TTGCGCCAGGGCAGACTGGCAAGATAGCTGACTATAATTATAAATTGCCGGATGACTTTACGGGCTGTGT
GATTGCTTGGAACTCAAATAATCTGGACTCAAAGGTAGGGGGAAATTATAACTACCTTTACAGGCTGTTC
CGGAAGAGTAATCTGAAGCCATTCGAAAGAGATATAAGTACAGAGATCTACCAAGCTGGAAGCACCCCCT
GCAATGGTGTTGAAGGATTCAATTGTTATTTCCCATTGCAATCCTATGGTTTTCAACCGACGAATGGGGT
GGGATACCAACCATATCGAGTTGTGGTTCTCAGTTTCGAGTTGCTTCATGCTCCTGCGACAGTATGTGGA
CCAAAAAAATCTACTAATCTGGTGAAGAATAAATGCGTCAATTTTGGATCCCTCGAGTCCGGACTCAGAT
CTGGCAGCGGTGGAGGCGATATCATGGTGAGCAAGGGCGAGGAGGATAACATGGCCATCATCAAGGAGTT
CATGCGCTTCAAGGTGCACATGGAGGGCTCCGTGAACGGCCACGAGTTCGAGATCGAGGGCGAGGGCGAG
GGCCGCCCCTACGAGGGCACCCAGACCGCCAAGCTGAAGGTGACCAAGGGTGGCCCCCTGCCCTTCGCCT
GGGACATCCTGTCCCCTCAGTTCATGTACGGCTCCAAGGCCTACGTGAAGCACCCCGCCGACATCCCCGA
CTACTTGAAGCTGTCCTTCCCCGAGGGCTTCAAGTGGGAGCGCGTGATGAACTTCGAGGACGGCGGCGTG
GTGACCGTGACCCAGGACTCCTCCCTGCAGGACGGCGAGTTCATCTACAAGGTGAAGCTGCGCGGCACCA
ACTTCCCCTCCGACGGCCCCGTAATGCAGAAGAAGACCATGGGCTGGGAGGCCTCCTCCGAGCGGATGTA
CCCCGAGGACGGCGCCCTGAAGGGCGAGATCAAGCAGAGGCTGAAGCTGAAGGACGGCGGCCACTACGAC
GCTGAGGTCAAGACCACCTACAAGGCCAAGAAGCCCGTGCAGCTGCCCGGCGCCTACAACGTCAACATCA
AGTTGGACATCACCTCCCACAACGAGGACTACACCATCGTGGAACAGTACGAACGCGCCGAGGGCCGCCA
CTCCACCGGCGGCATGGACGAGCTGTACAAGGGATCCGGTGTTAAAAGCGTCGTTAACCTGGTGGGAGAG
AAATTAGTATACGTCCAAAAGTGGGACGGCAAGGAGACTACGCACGTTAGAGAGATTAAAGACGGCAAGC
TGGTGGTAACACTAACAATGGGCGACGTCGTTGCAGTGCGCTCATATCGCAGGGCGACGGAGGAGGGCAG
AGGAAGTCTGCTAACATGCGGTGACGTCGAGGAGAATCCTGGCCCAGTGCTCCAGAAATTCGTAGGAACT
TGGAAGATAGCAGATTCACATAATTTCGGCGAATATCTCAGAGCCATAGGAGCACCAAAGGAATTATCAG
ATGGCGGTGATGCCACAACTCCCACTCTGTATATCAGCCAGAAAGATGGCGACAAAATGACGGTGAAAAT
AGAGAACGGCCCACCGACCTTCCTGGACACTCAGGTGAAGTTTAAACTGGGTGAGGAGTTTGACGAGTTT
CCTTCTGACGGGCGTGGGCGCGCCATGGTGAGCAAGGGCGAGGAGGATAACATGGCCATCATCAAGGAGT
TCATGCGCTTCAAGGTGCACATGGAGGGCTCCGTGAACGGCCACGAGTTCGAGATCGAGGGCGAGGGCGA
GGGCCGCCCCTACGAGGGCACCCAGACCGCCAAGCTGAAGGTGACCAAGGGTGGCCCCCTGCCCTTCGCC
TGGGACATCCTGTCCCCTCAGTTCATGTACGGCTCCAAGGCCTACGTGAAGCACCCCGCCGACATCCCCG
ACTACTTGAAGCTGTCCTTCCCCGAGGGCTTCAAGTGGGAGCGCGTGATGAACTTCGAGGACGGCGGCGT
GGTGACCGTGACCCAGGACTCCTCCCTGCAGGACGGCGAGTTCATCTACAAGGTGAAGCTGCGCGGCACC
AACTTCCCCTCCGACGGCCCCGTAATGCAGAAGAAGACCATGGGCTGGGAGGCCTCCTCCGAGCGGATGT
ACCCCGAGGACGGCGCCCTGAAGGGCGAGATCAAGCAGAGGCTGAAGCTGAAGGACGGCGGCCACTACGA
CGCTGAGGTCAAGACCACCTACAAGGCCAAGAAGCCCGTGCAGCTGCCCGGCGCCTACAACGTCAACATC
AAGTTGGACATCACCTCCCACAACGAGGACTACACCATCGTGGAACAGTACGAACGCGCCGAGGGCCGCC
ACTCCACCGGCGGCATGGACGAGCTGTACAAGGGGCGCGCCGCTCAGTCCACCATTGAGGAACAGGCCAA
GACATTTTTGGACAAGTTTAACCACGAAGCCGAAGACCTGTTCTATCAAAGTTCACTTGCTTCTTGGAAT
TATAACACCAATATTACTGAAGAGAATGTCCAAAACATGAATAATGCTGGGGACAAATGGTCTGCCTTTT
TAAAGGAACAGTCCACACTTGCCCAAATGTATCCACTACAAGAAATTCAGAATCTCACAGTCAAGCTTCA
GCTGCAGGCTCTTCAGCAAAATGGGTCTTCAGTGCTCTCAGAAGACAAGAGCAAACGGTTGAACACAATT
CTAAATACAATGAGCACCATCTACAGTACTGGAAAAGTTTGTAACCCAGATAATCCACAAGAATGCTTAT
TACTTGAACCAGGTTTGAATGAAATAATGGCAAACAGTTTAGACTACAATGAGAGGCTCTGGGCTTGGGA
AAGCTGGAGATCTGAGGTCGGCAAGCAGCTGAGGCCATTATATGAAGAGTATGTGGTCTTGAAAAATGAG
ATGGCAAGAGCAAATCATTATGAGGACTATGGGGATTATTGGAGAGGAGACTATGAAGTAAATGGGGTAG
ATGGCTATGACTACAGCCGCGGCCAGTTGATTGAAGATGTGGAACATACCTTTGAAGAGATTAAACCATT
ATATGAACATCTTCATGCCTATGTGAGGGCAAAGTTGATGAATGCCTATCCTTCCTATATCAGTCCAATT
GGATGCCTCCCTGCTCATTTGCTTGGTGATATGTGGGGTAGATTTTGGACAAATCTGTACTCTTTGACAG
TTCCCTTTGGACAGAAACCAAACATAGATGTTACTGATGCAATGGTGGACCAGGCCTGGGATGCACAGAG
AATATTCAAGGAGGCCGAGAAGTTCTTTGTATCTGTTGGTCTTCCTAATATGACTCAAGGATTCTGGGAA
AATTCCATGCTAACGGACCCAGGAAATGTTCAGAAAGCAGTCTGCCATCCCACAGCTTGGGACCTGGGGA
AGGGCGACTTCAGGATCCTTATGTGCACAAAGGTGACAATGGACGACTTCCTGACAGCTCATCATGAGAT
GGGGCATATCCAGTATGATATGGCATATGCTGCACAACCTTTTCTGCTAAGAAATGGAGCTAATGAAGGA
TTCCATGAAGCTGTTGGGGAAATCATGTCACTTTCTGCAGCCACACCTAAGCATTTAAAATCCATTGGTC
TTCTGTCACCCGATTTTCAAGAAGACAATGAAACAGAAATAAACTTCCTGCTCAAACAAGCACTCACGAT
TGTTGGGACTCTGCCATTTACTTACATGTTAGAGAAGTGGAGGTGGATGGTCTTTAAAGGGGAAATTCCC
AAAGACCAGTGGATGAAAAAGTGGTGGGAGATGAAGCGAGAGATAGTTGGGGTGGTGGAACCTGTGCCCC
ATGATGAAACATACTGTGACCCCGCATCTCTGTTCCATGTTTCTAATGATTACTCATTCATTCGATATTA
CACAAGGACCCTTTACCAATTCCAGTTTCAAGAAGCACTTTGTCAAGCAGCTAAACATGAAGGCCCTCTG
CACAAATGTGACATCTCAAACTCTACAGAAGCTGGACAGAAACTGTTCAATATGCTGAGGCTTGGAAAAT
CAGAACCCTGGACCCTAGCATTGGAAAATGTTGTAGGAGCAAAGAACATGAATGTAAGGCCACTGCTCAA
CTACTTTGAGCCCTTATTTACCTGGCTGAAAGACCAGAACAAGAATTCTTTTGTGGGATGGAGTACCGAC
TGGAGTCCATATGCAGACTAAGCGGCCGCATAATAGTGACTCTTAATCGCGATCCGGATATTCGATTTCT
AGAGGGCCCGTTTAAACCCGCTGATCAGCCTCGACTGTGCCTTCTAGTTGCCAGCCATCTGTTGTTTGCC
CCTCCCCCGTGCCTTCCTTGACCCTGGAAGGTGCCACTCCCACTGTCCTTTCCTAATAAAATGAGGAAAT
TGCATCGCATTGTCTGAGTAGGTGTCATTCTATTCTGGGGGGTGGGGTGGGGCAGGACAGCAAGGGGGAG
GATTGGGAAGACAATAGCAGGCATGCTGGGGATGCGGTGGGCTCTATGGCTTCTGAGGCGGAAAGAACCA
GCTGGGGCTCTAGGGGGTATCCCC
[124 nt withheld, positions 5695-5818]
C
[91 nt withheld, positions 5820-5910]
A
[49 nt withheld, positions 5912-5960]
CCTTTGACGTTGGAGTCCACGTTCTTT
[37 nt withheld, positions 5988-6024]
ACCCTATCTCGGTCTATTCTTTTGATTTATAAGGGATTTTGCCGATTTCGGCCTATTGGTTAAAAAATGA
GCTGATTTAACAAAAATTTAACGCGAATTAATTCTGTGGAATGTGTGTCAGTTAGGGTGTGGAAAGTCCC
CAGGCTCCCCAGCAGGCAGAAGTATGCAAAGCATGCATCTCAATTAGTCAGCAACCAGGTGTGGAAAGTC
CCCAGGCTCCCCAGCAGGCAGAAGTATGCAAAGCATGCATCTCAATTAGTCAGCAACCATAGTCCCGCCC
CTAACTCCGCCCATCCCGCCCCTAACTCCGCCCAGTTCCGCCCATTCTCCGCCCCATGGCTGACTAATTT
TTTTTATTTATGCAGAGGCCGAGGCCGCCTCTGCCTCTGAGCTATTCCAGAAGTAGTGAGGAGGCTTTTT
TGGAGGCCTAGGCTTTTGCAAAAAGCTCCCGGGAGCTTGTATATCCATTTTCGGATCTGATCAAGAGACA
GGATGAGGATCGTTTCGCATGATTGAACAAGATGGATTGCACGCAGGTTCTCCGGCCGCTTGGGTGGAGA
GGCTATTCGGCTATGACTGGGCACAACAGACAATCGGCTGCTCTGATGCCGCCGTGTTCCGGCTGTCAGC
GCAGGGGCGCCCGGTTCTTTTTGTCAAGACCGACCTGTCCGGTGCCCTGAATGAACTGCAGGACGAGGCA
GCGCGGCTATCGTGGCTGGCCACGACGGGCGTTCCTTGCGCAGCTGTGCTCGACGTTGTCACTGAAGCGG
GAAGGGACTGGCTGCTATTGGGCGAAGTGCCGGGGCAGGATCTCCTGTCATCTCACCTTGCTCCTGCCGA
GAAAGTATCCATCATGGCTGATGCAATGCGGCGGCTGCATACGCTTGATCCGGCTACCTGCCCATTCGAC
CACCAAGCGAAACATCGCATCGAGCGAGCACGTACTCGGATGGAAGCCGGTCTTGTCGATCAGGATGATC
TGGACGAAGAGCATCAGGGGCTCGCGCCAGCCGAACTGTTCGCCAGGCTCAAGGCGCGCATGCCCGACGG
CGAGGATCTCGTCGTGACCCATGGCGATGCCTGCTTGCCGAATATCATGGTGGAAAATGGCCGCTTTTCT
GGATTCATCGACTGTGGCCGGCTGGGTGTGGCGGACCGCTATCAGGACATAGCGTTGGCTACCCGTGATA
TTGCTGAAGAGCTTGGCGGCGAATGGGCTGACCGCTTCCTCGTGCTTTACGGTATCGCCGCTCCCGATTC
GCAGCGCATCGCCTTCTATCGCCTTCTTGACGAGTTCTTCTGAGCGGGACTCTGGGGTTCGAAATGACCG
ACCAAGCGACGCCCAACCTGCCATCACGAGATTTCGATTCCACCGCCGCCTTCTATGAAAGGTTGGGCTT
CGGAATCGTTTTCCGGGACGCCGGCTGGATGATCCTCCAGCGCGGGGATCTCATGCTGGAGTTCTTCGCC
CACCCCAACTTGTTTATTGCAGCTTATAATGGTTACAAATAAAGCAATAGCATCACAAATTTCACAAATA
AAGCATTTTTTTCACTGCATTCTAGTTGTGGTTTGTCCAAACTCATCAATGTATCTTATCATGTCTGTAT
ACCGTCGACCTCTAGCTAGAGCTTGGCGTAATCATGGTCATAGCTGTTTCCTGTGTGAAATTGTTATCCG
CTCACAATTCCACACAACATACGAGCCGGAAGCATAAAGTGTAAAGCCTGGGGTGCCTAATGAGTGAGCT
AACTCACATTAATTGCGTTGCGCTCACTGCCCGCTTTCCAGTCGGGAAACCTGTCGTGCCAGCTGCATTA
ATGAATCGGCCAACGCGCGGGGAGAGGCGGTTTGCGTATTGGGCGCTCTTCCGCTTCCTCGCTCACTGAC
TCGCTGCGCTCGGTCGTTCGGCTGCGGCGAGCGGTATCAGCTCACTCAAAGGCGGTAATACGGTTATCCA
CAGAATCAGGGGATAACGCAGGAAAGAACATGTGAGCAAAAGGCCAGCAAAAGGCCAGGAACCGTAAAAA
GGCCGCGTTGCTGGCGTTTTTCCATAGGCTCCGCCCCCCTGACGAGCATCACAAAAATCGACGCTCAAGT
CAGAGGTGGCGAAACCCGACAGGACTATAAAGATACCAGGCGTTTCCCCCTGGAAGCTCCCTCGTGCGCT
CTCCTGTTCCGACCCTGCCGCTTACCGGATACCTGTCCGCCTTTCTCCCTTCGGGAAGCGTGGCGCTTTC
TCATAGCTCACGCTGTAGGTATCTCAGTTCGGTGTAGGTCGTTCGCTCCAAGCTGGGCTGTGTGCACGAA
CCCCCCGTTCAGCCCGACCGCTGCGCCTTATCCGGTAACTATCGTCTTGAGTCCAACCCGGTAAGACACG
ACTTATCGCCACTGGCAGCAGCCACTGGTAACAGGATTAGCAGAGCGAGGTATGTAGGCGGTGCTACAGA
GTTCTTGAAGTGGTGGCCTAACTACGGCTACACTAGAAGAACAGTATTTGGTATCTGCGCTCTGCTGAAG
CCAGTTACCTTCGGAAAAAGAGTTGGTAGCTCTTGATCCGGCAAACAAACCACCGCTGGTAGCGGTGGTT
TTTTTGTTTGCAAGCAGCAGATTACGCGCAGAAAAAAAGGATCTCAAGAAGATCCTTTGATCTTTTCTAC
GGGGTCTGACGCTCAGTGGAACGAAAACTCACGTTAAGGGATTTTGGTCATGAGATTATCAAAAAGGATC
TTCACCTAGATCCTTTTAAATTAAAAATGAAGTTTTAAATCAATCTAAAGTATATATGAGTAAACTTGGT
CTGACAGTTACCAATGCTTAATCAGTGAGGCACCTATCTCAGCGATCTGTCTATTTCGTTCATCCATAGT
TGCCTGACTCCCCGTCGTGTAGATAACTACGATACGGGAGGGCTTACCATCTGGCCCCAGTGCTGCAATG
ATACCGCGAGACCCACGCTCACCGGCTCCAGATTTATCAGCAATAAACCAGCCAGCCGGAAGGGCCGAGC
GCAGAAGTGGTCCTGCAACTTTATCCGCCTCCATCCAGTCTATTAATTGTTGCCGGGAAGCTAGAGTAAG
TAGTTCGCCAGTTAATAGTTTGCGCAACGTTGTTGCCATTGCTACAGGCATCGTGGTGTCACGCTCGTCG
TTTGGTATGGCTTCATTCAGCTCCGGTTCCCAACGATCAAGGCGAGTTACATGATCCCCCATGTTGTGCA
AAAAAGCGGTTAGCTCCTTCGGTCCTCCGATCGTTGTCAGAAGTAAGTTGGCCGCAGTGTTATCACTCAT
GGTTATGGCAGCACTGCATAATTCTCTTACTGTCATGCCATCCGTAAGATGCTTTTCTGTGACTGGTGAG
TACTCAACCAAGTCATTCTGAGAATAGTGTATGCGGCGACCGAGTTGCTCTTGCCCGGCGTCAATACGGG
ATAATACCGCGCCACATAGCAGAACTTTAAAAGTGCTCATCATTGGAAAACGTTCTTCGGGGCGAAAACT
CTCAAGGATCTTACCGCTGTTGAGATCCAGTTCGATGTAACCCACTCGTGCACCCAACTGATCTTCAGCA
TCTTTTACTTTCACCAGCGTTTCTGGGTGAGCAAAAACAGGAAGGCAAAATGCCGCAAAAAAGGGAATAA
GGGCGACACGGAAATGTTGAATACTCATACTCTTCCTTTTTCAATATTATTGAAGCATTTATCAGGGTTA
TTGTCTCATGAGCGGATACATATTTGAATGTATTTAGAAAAATAAACAAATAGGGGTTCCGCGCACATTT
CCCCGAAAAGTGCCACCTGACGTC
